>Addgene plasmid #211789 | pET28a_LolT_C41S | addgene full sequence | sequence record 420926 | Addgene NGS Result
ATCCGGATATAGTTCCTCCTTTCAGCAAAAAACCCCTCAAGACCCGTTTAGAGGCCCCAAGGGGTTATGC
TAGTTATTGCTCAGCGGTGGCAGCAGCCAACTCAGCTTCCTTTCGGGCTTTGTTAGCAGCCGGATCTCAG
TGGTGGTGGTGGTGGTGCTCGAGCTCGAGTTAGTGCTTACTGATGACGTGTCCCTTCTTTCCTATTGTCT
CGCATATTTCCTTCAACACGTTGCCGATCCACTCGAAGTCTGACGTGTCCAAATATATTTGGGCGCAAAG
GCGTACCCAAATATAACCACCGTGATCGATCAATGGGAGCCAAGTTTTGTGTGTTTCTGCCAAGGTCATC
GAGAGGTAATGCACGGCCGGACCTACCTCTTCGTCACTAAGCGGGCTGTAAGGGGTACCAGAATGCGGTG
GCGGCTTTAAGGATGAGCTCACAGCGAGAGGTAAGCGCACTGTGGCTATTCCGCAGTCGCGCATCTCCGA
AGGTGTGCGTTGGCTCTTATACTCTCCGGCCGGCTTCTCGTCTAATACTTCAGTGCCCAATATTGCCGCT
ACTCTATCGCCGCCCTCTTTGGCTAACACGCGCAAATACTGGTAGATAGCCTCTTCACCACCGCACACTT
CCCGCCGGAACTTAAGCGCTGTAGGAATACACATGTGCGGCATATTATCAGACGTTGCGACGTATGCGAA
GATGGTCTCAAAGTCTGTAGCTGTTGAACCGGATGACCCACCACCAGACTGCTTAGACCACAGGGGCAGG
GCCGGCTTGCCGTCCCGGGGTATGAAACCGAATGACGGCGGAATAGTTGATCTAATATAATGTTGATTTC
GCTCTGGAACATAAAGGGCTGCGCAAGGCCGTGGCACGAAAAGCCATTTGTGACAATCCATGATGAAGAA
GTCAGGCTGAAGAACCTCAAGATTTAAGGAAAACTGTCCGATAGAGTGAGCGCCGTCCACCAAACTCAGT
ACTCCCTCTCTTTGGCATGCCTGTACCAGGCTCTCAAAAGGCATGCGTATGGCGGGGATCGAAACAATCG
TCTCAAGGACAGCAAGGCGAGGGTGCAGGCCCTCGGCTTTAATCTGTGCCACCATCCCCTCGAATCTTGC
GACGATGTCTTCTCCGCGCATCGGTAAATCGACCGTTACTTTGCGTGTTTGGAAAGGTTGAGTCTCTGCC
ATACTTGCAATAGCGTTGTCAATAGCTCCGTATGTAGTTGAAAACGTAATGATCACGTCATCCTTATCGA
AAGGGATGTTATGCAAAACTGTGTAGATTCCAGTCGTAGCGTTGCTGATGAAAACGCACTCGCTCACTCT
TGCGTGCAGGAGCTGTGCAACTTCCCGTCGCGCTTCCTGTATAACGGGTCCTTGTTTCACTTCGCTGAAA
TAATCAGGTTGTGCTTCAAGGTCGTCTAAATATCTACGCCATTGGTCGCGTACGGTCTTTGGCCAGCTGC
CACTTGACGGGGCATTTAAATTCCGGTATTCCGGATTCATACAGAAATGCTTAAGCATCGGCTTTCCGAA
TGGCGTAGTTGGACGTTTCCAACCTTCATTTTCCGACAGTGGAAGGGCGGGCATATGCATATGGCTGCCG
CGCGGCACCAGGCCGCTGCTGTGATGATGATGATGATGGCTGCTGCCCATGGTATATCTCCTTCTTAAAG
TTAAACAAAATTATTTCTAGAGGGGAATTGTTATCCGCTCACAATTCCCCTATAGTGAGTCGTATTAATT
TCGCGGGATCGAGATCTCGATCCTCTACGCCGGACGCATCGTGGCCGGCATCACCGGCGCCACAGGTGCG
GTTGCTGGCGCCTATATCGCCGACATCACCGATGGGGAAGATCGGGCTCGCCACTTCGGGCTCATGAGCG
CTTGTTTCGGCGTGGGTATGGTGGCAGGCCCCGTGGCCGGGGGACTGTTGGGCGCCATCTCCTTGCATGC
ACCATTCCTTGCGGCGGCGGTGCTCAACGGCCTCAACCTACTACTGGGCTGCTTCCTAATGCAGGAGTCG
CATAAGGGAGAGCGTCGAGATCCCGGACACCATCGAATGGCGCAAAACCTTTCGCGGTATGGCATGATAG
CGCCCGGAAGAGAGTCAATTCAGGGTGGTGAATGTGAAACCAGTAACGTTATACGATGTCGCAGAGTATG
CCGGTGTCTCTTATCAGACCGTTTCCCGCGTGGTGAACCAGGCCAGCCACGTTTCTGCGAAAACGCGGGA
AAAAGTGGAAGCGGCGATGGCGGAGCTGAATTACATTCCCAACCGCGTGGCACAACAACTGGCGGGCAAA
CAGTCGTTGCTGATTGGCGTTGCCACCTCCAGTCTGGCCCTGCACGCGCCGTCGCAAATTGTCGCGGCGA
TTAAATCTCGCGCCGATCAACTGGGTGCCAGCGTGGTGGTGTCGATGGTAGAACGAAGCGGCGTCGAAGC
CTGTAAAGCGGCGGTGCACAATCTTCTCGCGCAACGCGTCAGTGGGCTGATCATTAACTATCCGCTGGAT
GACCAGGATGCCATTGCTGTGGAAGCTGCCTGCACTAATGTTCCGGCGTTATTTCTTGATGTCTCTGACC
AGACACCCATCAACAGTATTATTTTCTCCCATGAAGACGGTACGCGACTGGGCGTGGAGCATCTGGTCGC
ATTGGGTCACCAGCAAATCGCGCTGTTAGCGGGCCCATTAAGTTCTGTCTCGGCGCGTCTGCGTCTGGCT
GGCTGGCATAAATATCTCACTCGCAATCAAATTCAGCCGATAGCGGAACGGGAAGGCGACTGGAGTGCCA
TGTCCGGTTTTCAACAAACCATGCAAATGCTGAATGAGGGCATCGTTCCCACTGCGATGCTGGTTGCCAA
CGATCAGATGGCGCTGGGCGCAATGCGCGCCATTACCGAGTCCGGGCTGCGCGTTGGTGCGGATATCTCG
GTAGTGGGATACGACGATACCGAAGACAGCTCATGTTATATCCCGCCGTTAACCACCATCAAACAGGATT
TTCGCCTGCTGGGGCAAACCAGCGTGGACCGCTTGCTGCAACTCTCTCAGGGCCAGGCGGTGAAGGGCAA
TCAGCTGTTGCCCGTCTCACTGGTGAAAAGAAAAACCACCCTGGCGCCCAATACGCAAACCGCCTCTCCC
CGCGCGTTGGCCGATTCATTAATGCAGCTGGCACGACAGGTTTCCCGACTGGAAAGCGGGCAGTGAGCGC
AACGCAATTAATGTAAGTTAGCTCACTCATTAGGCACCGGGATCTCGACCGATGCCCTTGAGAGCCTTCA
ACCCAGTCAGCTCCTTCCGGTGGGCGCGGGGCATGACTATCGTCGCCGCACTTATGACTGTCTTCTTTAT
CATGCAACTCGTAGGACAGGTGCCGGCAGCGCTCTGGGTCATTTTCGGCGAGGACCGCTTTCGCTGGAGC
GCGACGATGATCGGCCTGTCGCTTGCGGTATTCGGAATCTTGCACGCCCTCGCTCAAGCCTTCGTCACTG
GTCCCGCCACCAAACGTTTCGGCGAGAAGCAGGCCATTATCGCCGGCATGGCGGCCCCACGGGTGCGCAT
GATCGTGCTCCTGTCGTTGAGGACCCGGCTAGGCTGGCGGGGTTGCCTTACTGGTTAGCAGAATGAATCA
CCGATACGCGAGCGAACGTGAAGCGACTGCTGCTGCAAAACGTCTGCGACCTGAGCAACAACATGAATGG
TCTTCGGTTTCCGTGTTTCGTAAAGTCTGGAAACGCGGAAGTCAGCGCCCTGCACCATTATGTTCCGGAT
CTGCATCGCAGGATGCTGCTGGCTACCCTGTGGAACACCTACATCTGTATTAACGAAGCGCTGGCATTGA
CCCTGAGTGATTTTTCTCTGGTCCCGCCGCATCCATACCGCCAGTTGTTTACCCTCACAACGTTCCAGTA
ACCGGGCATGTTCATCATCAGTAACCCGTATCGTGAGCATCCTCTCTCGTTTCATCGGTATCATTACCCC
CATGAACAGAAATCCCCCTTACACGGAGGCATCAGTGACCAAACAGGAAAAAACCGCCCTTAACATGGCC
CGCTTTATCAGAAGCCAGACATTAACGCTTCTGGAGAAACTCAACGAGCTGGACGCGGATGAACAGGCAG
ACATCTGTGAATCGCTTCACGACCACGCTGATGAGCTTTACCGCAGCTGCCTCGCGCGTTTCGGTGATGA
CGGTGAAAACCTCTGACACATGCAGCTCCCGGAGACGGTCACAGCTTGTCTGTAAGCGGATGCCGGGAGC
AGACAAGCCCGTCAGGGCGCGTCAGCGGGTGTTGGCGGGTGTCGGGGCGCAGCCATGACCCAGTCACGTA
GCGATAGCGGAGTGTATACTGGCTTAACTATGCGGCATCAGAGCAGATTGTACTGAGAGTGCACCATTGC
GGTGTGAAATACCGCACAGATGCGTAAGGAGAAAATACCGCATCAGGCGCTCTTCCGCTTCCTCGCTCAC
TGACTCGCTGCGCTCGGTCGTTCGGCTGCGGCGAGCGGTATCAGCTCACTCAAAGGCGGTAATACGGTTA
TCCACAGAATCAGGGGATAACGCAGGAAAGAACATGTGAGCAAAAGGCCAGCAAAAGGCCAGGAACCGTA
AAAAGGCCGCGTTGCTGGCGTTTTTCCATAGGCTCCGCCCCCCTGACGAGCATCACAAAAATCGACGCTC
AAGTCAGAGGTGGCGAAACCCGACAGGACTATAAAGATACCAGGCGTTTCCCCCTGGAAGCTCCCTCGTG
CGCTCTCCTGTTCCGACCCTGCCGCTTACCGGATACCTGTCCGCCTTTCTCCCTTCGGGAAGCGTGGCGC
TTTCTCATAGCTCACGCTGTAGGTATCTCAGTTCGGTGTAGGTCGTTCGCTCCAAGCTGGGCTGTGTGCA
CGAACCCCCCGTTCAGCCCGACCGCTGCGCCTTATCCGGTAACTATCGTCTTGAGTCCAACCCGGTAAGA
CACGACTTATCGCCACTGGCAGCAGCCACTGGTAACAGGATTAGCAGAGCGAGGTATGTAGGCGGTGCTA
CAGAGTTCTTGAAGTGGTGGCCTAACTACGGCTACACTAGAAGGACAGTATTTGGTATCTGCGCTCTGCT
GAAGCCAGTTACCTTCGGAAAAAGAGTTGGTAGCTCTTGATCCGGCAAACAAACCACCGCTGGTAGCGGT
GGTTTTTTTGTTTGCAAGCAGCAGATTACGCGCAGAAAAAAAGGATCTCAAGAAGATCCTTTGATCTTTT
CTACGGGGTCTGACGCTCAGTGGAACGAAAACTCACGTTAAGGGATTTTGGTCATGAACAATAAAACTGT
CTGCTTACATAAACAGTAATACAAGGGGTGTTATGAGCCATATTCAACGGGAAACGTCTTGCTCTAGGCC
GCGATTAAATTCCAACATGGATGCTGATTTATATGGGTATAAATGGGCTCGCGATAATGTCGGGCAATCA
GGTGCGACAATCTATCGATTGTATGGGAAGCCCGATGCGCCAGAGTTGTTTCTGAAACATGGCAAAGGTA
GCGTTGCCAATGATGTTACAGATGAGATGGTCAGACTAAACTGGCTGACGGAATTTATGCCTCTTCCGAC
CATCAAGCATTTTATCCGTACTCCTGATGATGCATGGTTACTCACCACTGCGATCCCCGGGAAAACAGCA
TTCCAGGTATTAGAAGAATATCCTGATTCAGGTGAAAATATTGTTGATGCGCTGGCAGTGTTCCTGCGCC
GGTTGCATTCGATTCCTGTTTGTAATTGTCCTTTTAACAGCGATCGCGTATTTCGTCTCGCTCAGGCGCA
ATCACGAATGAATAACGGTTTGGTTGATGCGAGTGATTTTGATGACGAGCGTAATGGCTGGCCTGTTGAA
CAAGTCTGGAAAGAAATGCATAAACTTTTGCCATTCTCACCGGATTCAGTCGTCACTCATGGTGATTTCT
CACTTGATAACCTTATTTTTGACGAGGGGAAATTAATAGGTTGTATTGATGTTGGACGAGTCGGAATCGC
AGACCGATACCAGGATCTTGCCATCCTATGGAACTGCCTCGGTGAGTTTTCTCCTTCATTACAGAAACGG
CTTTTTCAAAAATATGGTATTGATAATCCTGATATGAATAAATTGCAGTTTCATTTGATGCTCGATGAGT
TTTTCTAAGAATTAATTCATGAGCGGATACATATTTGAATGTATTTAGAAAAATAAACAAATAGGGGTTC
CGCGCACATTTCCCCGAAAAGTGCCACCTAAATTGTAAGCGTTAATATTTTGTTAAAATTCGCGTTAAAT
TTTTGTTAAATCAGCTCATTTTTTAACCAATAGGCCGAAATCGGCAAAATCCCTTATAAATCAAAAGAAT
AGACCGAGATAGGGT
[37 nt withheld, positions 6386-6422]
AAAGAACGTGGACTCCAACGTCAAAGG
[49 nt withheld, positions 6450-6498]
T
[91 nt withheld, positions 6500-6590]
G
[124 nt withheld, positions 6592-6715]
CCCATTCGCCA
Features (pLannotate 1.2.2; 21 found; start..end, strand, type, name):
     26..73      -  terminator     T7 terminator: transcription terminator for bacteriophage T7 RNA polymerase
     81..130     -  CDS            SET1 (fragment): solubility-enhancement tag derived from T7 phage gene 10B
    140..157     -  CDS            9xHis (fragment): 9xHis affinity tag
    203..1543    -  CDS            lolT1: LOLT1_EPIUN - Also known as lolT From Epichloe uncinata (Endophyte fungus) (Neotyphodium uncinatum).
   1604..1621    -  CDS            thrombin site: thrombin recognition and cleavage site
   1632..1648    -  CDS            capTEV™ (fragment): composite tag for in vivo biotinylation, TEV protease cleavage, and 6xHis tagging
   1667..1689    -  RBS            RBS: efficient ribosome binding site from bacteriophage T7 gene 10 (Olins and Rangwala, 1989)
   1704..1728    -  protein_bind   lac operator: The lac repressor binds to the lac operator to inhibit transcription in E. coli. This inhibition can be relieved by adding lactose or isopropyl-β-D-thiogalactopyranoside (IPTG). lac repressor encoded by lacI
   1729..1747    -  promoter       T7 promoter: promoter for bacteriophage T7 RNA polymerase
   1769..2048    +  CDS            TcR (fragment): tetracycline efflux protein; tet; confers resistance to tetracycline
   2056..2133    +  promoter       lacI promoter: lacI
   2134..3216    +  CDS            lacI: lac repressor; lacI; The lac repressor binds to the lac operator to inhibit transcription in E. coli. This inhibition can be relieved by adding lactose or isopropyl-β-D-thiogalactopyranoside (IPTG).
   3229..3250    +  protein_bind   CAP binding site: CAP binding activates transcription in the presence of cAMP. E. coli catabolite activator protein
   3265..3556    +  CDS            TcR (fragment): tetracycline efflux protein; tet; confers resistance to tetracycline
   3628..4008    -  CDS            YPB1_ECOLX: Protein predicted: Swiss-Prot protein existence level 4. From Escherichia coli.
   4025..4216    +  CDS            rop: Rop protein, which maintains plasmids at low copy number; rop
   4318..4457    +  misc_feature   bom: basis of mobility region from pBR322
   4643..5231    -  rep_origin     ori: high-copy-number ColE1/pMB1/pBR322/pUC origin of replication
   5353..6168    +  CDS            KanR: aminoglycoside phosphotransferase; aph(3')-Ia; confers resistance to kanamycin in bacteria or G418 (Geneticin®) in eukaryotes
   6177..6234    -  promoter       AmpR promoter (fragment): bla
   6287..6715    -  rep_origin     f1 ori (sequence partly withheld): f1 bacteriophage origin of replication; arrow indicates direction of (+) strand synthesis
