[The description below was written by a language model from this plasmid's Addgene catalogue record and pLannotate feature annotations shown in this document.]
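Description:
pET28a_LolT_C41S is a bacterial expression plasmid built on the pET28a backbone for producing and purifying a Cys41-to-Ser variant of LolT in E. coli BL21(DE3). The insert, listed as synthetic and about 1.4 kb, was introduced by Gibson assembly. The feature annotation matches its coding region to lolT1 of the endophytic fungus Epichloë uncinata. The associated publication describes the enzyme as a pyridoxal 5'-phosphate-dependent Mannich cyclase applied to stereoselective alpha-deuteration of L-amino acids. The record does not state why the C41S substitution was made.

Expression follows the standard pET arrangement. A T7 promoter with an adjacent lac operator and the T7 gene 10 ribosome binding site drives the open reading frame, and a T7 terminator closes the transcription unit. The plasmid-borne lacI gene supplies repressor, so transcription stays low until IPTG induces the host's T7 RNA polymerase and relieves operator binding. The protein carries an N-terminal His tag from the backbone for nickel-affinity purification, followed by a thrombin cleavage site. A short match to a TEV-containing composite tag was also annotated, but this is only a fragment hit. A His-tag remnant lies downstream of the insert, and the record does not indicate whether it is translated.

The plasmid replicates from a pBR322/ColE1-type origin accompanied by rop and bom, although the catalogue lists it as high copy. Selection is with kanamycin through the aph(3')-Ia gene, and an f1 origin is also present. The short TcR and AmpR promoter fragments are backbone remnants rather than functional markers. The sequenced record (6,726 nt) is slightly shorter than the catalogued total size of 6,762 bp.
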