Addgene plasmid #211789: pET28a_LolT_C41S
Purpose: Expression plasmid in E. coli BL21(DE3) , which can be used for expression and purification to get protein LolT_C41S
Depositing lab: Yang Hai. Depositing organization: University of California, Santa Barbara. Publication: Stereoselective Biocatalytic alpha-Deuteration of L-Amino Acids by a Pyridoxal 5'-Phosphate-Dependent Mannich Cyclase. Gao J, Zhou C, Hai Y. Chembiochem. 2023 Oct 1:e202300561. doi: 10.1002/cbic.202300561. PubMed 37779345.
Backbone
  Vector backbone: pET28a
  Backbone size w/o insert (bp): 5340
  Total vector size (bp): 6762
  Vector type: Bacterial Expression
Growth in bacteria
  Bacterial resistance: Kanamycin, 50 μg/mL
  Growth temperature: 37°C
  Growth strain: DH5alpha
  Copy number: High Copy
Gene/Insert
  Gene/Insert name: lolt mutant (alt name: LolT_C41S)
  Species: Synthetic
  Insert size (bp): 1422
  Promoter: T7 promoter
  Tag / fusion protein: His tag (N terminal on backbone)
  Cloning method: Gibson Cloning
  Sequencing primers: 5′ ACCTGTACTTCCAATCCAATcctgcactccctctctctg; 3′ ATCCGTTATCCACTTCCAATctagtgtttagaaatgacatgcccc
Terms and licenses: Academic/Nonprofit Terms; Industry Terms: Not Available to Industry
How to cite: pET28a_LolT_C41S was a gift from Yang Hai (Addgene plasmid # 211789 ; http://n2t.net/addgene:211789 ; RRID:Addgene_211789)
